Addgene plasmid #51382: pcDNA3-pri-miR-16-1
Depositing lab: Narry Kim. Depositing organization: Seoul National University. Publication: Lin28 mediates the terminal uridylation of let-7 precursor MicroRNA. Heo I, Joo C, Cho J, Ha M, Han J, Kim VN. Mol Cell. 2008 Oct 24;32(2):276-84. doi: 10.1016/j.molcel.2008.09.014. PubMed 18951094.
Backbone
  Vector backbone: pcDNA3
  Backbone manufacturer: Invitrogen
  Vector type: Mammalian Expression
Growth in bacteria
  Bacterial resistance: Ampicillin, 100 μg/mL
  Growth temperature: 37°C
  Growth strain: DH5alpha
  Copy number: High Copy
Gene/Insert
  Gene/Insert name: MIR16-1 microRNA 16-1
  Species: H. sapiens (human)
  Insert size (bp): 1000
  Entrez Gene: MIR16-1 (a.k.a. MIRN16-1, miRNA16-1, mir-16-1)
  Promoter: CMV
  Cloning method: Restriction Enzyme; 5′ cloning site EcoRI (not destroyed); 3′ cloning site EcoRI (not destroyed)
  Sequencing primers: 5′ CAATGGGCGTGGATAGCG; 3′ CCAGGGTCAAGGAAGGCAC
Terms and licenses: Academic/Nonprofit Terms; Industry Terms: Not Available to Industry
How to cite: pcDNA3-pri-miR-16-1 was a gift from Narry Kim (Addgene plasmid # 51382 ; http://n2t.net/addgene:51382 ; RRID:Addgene_51382)
