[The description below was written by a language model from this plasmid's Addgene catalogue record and pLannotate feature annotations shown in this document.]
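Description:
pcDNA3-pri-miR-16-1 is a mammalian expression plasmid built on the Invitrogen pcDNA3 backbone that drives transcription of a human primary microRNA transcript containing miR-16-1. The recorded insert is about 1,000 bp of human MIR16-1 sequence, cloned into a single EcoRI site that is retained at both ends. It sits downstream of the human cytomegalovirus immediate-early enhancer and promoter and upstream of the bovine growth hormone polyadenylation signal. The feature table for the 6,466 nt depositor sequence detects a mir-16 family precursor hairpin and, just upstream of it, a mir-15 family hairpin, so the cloned fragment appears to carry both stem-loops even though the catalogue entry names only miR-16-1. T7 and SP6 phage promoters flank the insert in opposing orientations, as is standard for pcDNA3, and would permit in vitro transcription of either strand.

In E. coli the plasmid replicates from a high-copy ColE1/pUC-type origin and is selected with ampicillin through the β-lactamase gene. An f1 origin is also present, which allows single-stranded DNA production. For mammalian cells, an SV40 early promoter drives the neo (aminoglycoside phosphotransferase) gene, terminated by an SV40 poly(A) signal, giving G418-type selection for stable lines. Short annotated fragments (HIV-1 LTR, ble, lacI, lac promoter/operator, bom) look like backbone remnants or similarity hits rather than functional modules.

The construct provides a Pol II-driven pri-miRNA that relies on the cell's microRNA processing machinery to produce mature miRNA. The associated publication concerns Lin28-mediated uridylation of let-7 precursors. The record does not state the plasmid's specific role in that work.
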