Features (pLannotate 1.2.2; 22 found; start..end, strand, type, name):
     36..80      -  misc_feature   bom (fragment): basis of mobility region from pBR322
    235..614     +  enhancer       CMV enhancer: human cytomegalovirus immediate early enhancer
    615..818     +  promoter       CMV promoter: human cytomegalovirus (CMV) immediate early promoter
    814..847     +  LTR            5' LTR (truncated) (fragment): truncated 5' long terminal repeat (LTR) from HIV-1
    863..881     +  promoter       T7 promoter: promoter for bacteriophage T7 RNA polymerase
    955..1039    +  ncRNA          mir-15: Accession: RF00455 - mir-15 microRNA precursor family
   1100..1180    +  ncRNA          mir-16: Accession: RF00254 - mir-16 microRNA precursor family
   2018..2036    -  promoter       SP6 promoter: promoter for bacteriophage SP6 RNA polymerase
   2062..2286    +  polyA_signal   bGH poly(A) signal: bovine growth hormone polyadenylation signal
   2290..2311    +  promoter       SV40 promoter (fragment): SV40 enhancer and early promoter
   2332..2760    +  rep_origin     f1 ori (sequence partly withheld): f1 bacteriophage origin of replication; arrow indicates direction of (+) strand synthesis
   2774..3104    +  promoter       SV40 promoter: SV40 enhancer and early promoter
   3171..3962    +  CDS            neo: KKA2_KLEPN - Also known as kan, nptII. Experimental evidence at protein level: Swiss-Prot protein existence level 1. Resistance to kanamycin, neomycin, paromomycin, ribostamycin, butirosin and gentamicin B. From Klebsiella pneumoniae.
   3986..4144    +  CDS            ble (fragment): BLE_KLEPN - Experimental evidence at protein level: Swiss-Prot protein existence level 1. Binding protein with a strong affinity to the bleomycin family of antibiotics. Binds to CL990; an antimitotic-antibiotic compound. From Klebsiella pneumoniae.
   4139..4260    +  polyA_signal   SV40 poly(A) signal: SV40 polyadenylation signal
   4333..4349    -  protein_bind   lac operator: The lac repressor binds to the lac operator to inhibit transcription in E. coli. This inhibition can be relieved by adding lactose or isopropyl-β-D-thiogalactopyranoside (IPTG). lac repressor encoded by lacI
   4357..4387    -  promoter       lac promoter: promoter for the E. coli lac operon
   4402..4423    -  protein_bind   CAP binding site: CAP binding activates transcription in the presence of cAMP. E. coli catabolite activator protein
   4436..4528    -  CDS            lacI (fragment): lac repressor; lacI; The lac repressor binds to the lac operator to inhibit transcription in E. coli. This inhibition can be relieved by adding lactose or isopropyl-β-D-thiogalactopyranoside (IPTG).
   4711..5299    -  rep_origin     ori: high-copy-number ColE1/pMB1/pBR322/pUC origin of replication
   5470..6330    -  CDS            AmpR: β-lactamase; bla; confers resistance to ampicillin, carbenicillin, and related antibiotics
   6331..6435    -  promoter       AmpR promoter: bla
>Addgene plasmid #51382 | pcDNA3-pri-miR-16-1 | depositor full sequence | sequence record 78279 | Full Sequence
GACGGATCGGGAGATCTCCCGATCCCCTATGGTCGACTCTCAGTACAATCTGCTCTGATGCCGCATAGTT
AAGCCAGTATCTGCTCCCTGCTTGTGTGTTGGAGGTCGCTGAGTAGTGCGCGAGCAAAATTTAAGCTACA
ACAAGGCAAGGCTTGACCGACAATTGCATGAAGAATCTGCTTAGGGTTAGGCGTTTTGCGCTGCTTCGCG
ATGTACGGGCCAGATATACGCGTTGACATTGATTATTGACTAGTTATTAATAGTAATCAATTACGGGGTC
ATTAGTTCATAGCCCATATATGGAGTTCCGCGTTACATAACTTACGGTAAATGGCCCGCCTGGCTGACCG
CCCAACGACCCCCGCCCATTGACGTCAATAATGACGTATGTTCCCATAGTAACGCCAATAGGGACTTTCC
ATTGACGTCAATGGGTGGACTATTTACGGTAAACTGCCCACTTGGCAGTACATCAAGTGTATCATATGCC
AAGTACGCCCCCTATTGACGTCAATGACGGTAAATGGCCCGCCTGGCATTATGCCCAGTACATGACCTTA
TGGGACTTTCCTACTTGGCAGTACATCTACGTATTAGTCATCGCTATTACCATGGTGATGCGGTTTTGGC
AGTACATCAATGGGCGTGGATAGCGGTTTGACTCACGGGGATTTCCAAGTCTCCACCCCATTGACGTCAA
TGGGAGTTTGTTTTGGCACCAAAATCAACGGGACTTTCCAAAATGTCGTAACAACTCCGCCCCATTGACG
CAAATGGGCGGTAGGCGTGTACGGTGGGAGGTCTATATAAGCAGAGCTCTCTGGCTAACTAGAGAACCCA
CTGCTTACTGGCTTATCGAAATTAATACGACTCACTATAGGGAGACCCAAGCTTGGTACCGAGCTCGGAT
CCACTAGTAACGGCCGCCAGTGTGCTGGAATTCGATTCATGGATCCCCTTGGAGTAAAGTAGCAGCACAT
AATGGTTTGTGGATTTTGAAAAGGTGCAGGCCATATTGTGCTGCCTCAAAAATACAAGGATCTGATCTTC
TGAAGAAAATATATTTCTTTTTATTCATAGCTCTTATGATAGCAATGTCAGCAGTGCCTTAGCAGCACGT
AAATATTGGCGTTAAGATTCTAAAATTATCTCCAGTATTAACTGTGCTGCTGAAGTAAGGTTGACCATAC
TCTACAGTTGTGTTTTAATGTATATTAATGTTACTAATGTGTTTTCAGTTTTATTGATAGTCTTTTCAGT
ATTATTGATAATCTTGTTATTTTTAGTATGATTCTGTAAAAATGAATTAATACTAATTTTTCAGATGTAT
CATCTCTTAAAATACTGTAATTGCAATTTAATAATTGTATTGAATGCCATCAAGTTTTTTTAAAAAGCTT
ATGCAGCATTAGAGGAATTTATTTTAATGCACATTTATATTCAACATAGACATTAATTCAGATTTTTACT
TGGGATAAAACAAATTCTAGTTTTCCCTTTGTTTTGAAATTACTTTTAAAATATGTCTTTACAGATAAAT
ATAAAATATATTAAGCATTTTGAACAGAGCTTAGAAGACAATATTTAGTACTGTTTCTGAATATTTCTTT
ATATCTGAAGGGGAAAAGCCATCAAAATATGTGAATTAAATACCTAAAATTCTGGTTGTCAAAACGTCAC
ACTTAACCATAACTTTAAAGGTAGAAAAACCCTTACAAGTGACCAACCCACTCATTGGATAGCTAAGGAA
ACACAAAACTCAAATAATTTGCTACACATCACAGATTGGGGTCTTAGTCTTATGTCTTCTAACTTTATAA
TGGTATACTATTTTTTTCATGTTTTTATTAAAATGTTTTCTTAAATCCTTAGCCAAAGATTTTTGTTTGA
TAAGTCAAAAATAAGGTCTTGTTTACTTTGTTTACTTTTTTGTATTCAAGATTTAACTCAGAGTAAGGAA
TTCTGCAGATATCCATCACACTGGCGGCCGCTCGAGCATGCATCTAGAGGGCCCTATTCTATAGTGTCAC
CTAAATGCTAGAGCTCGCTGATCAGCCTCGACTGTGCCTTCTAGTTGCCAGCCATCTGTTGTTTGCCCCT
CCCCCGTGCCTTCCTTGACCCTGGAAGGTGCCACTCCCACTGTCCTTTCCTAATAAAATGAGGAAATTGC
ATCGCATTGTCTGAGTAGGTGTCATTCTATTCTGGGGGGTGGGGTGGGGCAGGACAGCAAGGGGGAGGAT
TGGGAAGACAATAGCAGGCATGCTGGGGATGCGGTGGGCTCTATGGCTTCTGAGGCGGAAAGAACCAGCT
GGGGCTCTAGGGGGTATCCCC
[124 nt withheld, positions 2332-2455]
C
[32 nt withheld, positions 2457-2488]
CA
[57 nt withheld, positions 2491-2547]
A
[49 nt withheld, positions 2549-2597]
CCTTTGACGTTGGAGTCCACGTTCTTT
[37 nt withheld, positions 2625-2661]
ACCCTATCTCGGTCTATTCTTTTGATTTATAAGGGATTTTGGGGATTTCGGCCTATTGGTTAAAAAATGA
GCTGATTTAACAAAAATTTAACGCGAATTAATTCTGTGGAATGTGTGTCAGTTAGGGTGTGGAAAGTCCC
CAGGCTCCCCAGGCAGGCAGAAGTATGCAAAGCATGCATCTCAATTAGTCAGCAACCAGGTGTGGAAAGT
CCCCAGGCTCCCCAGCAGGCAGAAGTATGCAAAGCATGCATCTCAATTAGTCAGCAACCATAGTCCCGCC
CCTAACTCCGCCCATCCCGCCCCTAACTCCGCCCAGTTCCGCCCATTCTCCGCCCCATGGCTGACTAATT
TTTTTTATTTATGCAGAGGCCGAGGCCGCCTCTGCCTCTGAGCTATTCCAGAAGTAGTGAGGAGGCTTTT
TTGGAGGCCTAGGCTTTTGCAAAAAGCTCCCGGGAGCTTGTATATCCATTTTCGGATCTGATCAAGAGAC
AGGATGAGGATCGTTTCGCATGATTGAACAAGATGGATTGCACGCAGGTTCTCCGGCCGCTTGGGTGGAG
AGGCTATTCGGCTATGACTGGGCACAACAGACAATCGGCTGCTCTGATGCCGCCGTGTTCCGGCTGTCAG
CGCAGGGGCGCCCGGTTCTTTTTGTCAAGACCGACCTGTCCGGTGCCCTGAATGAACTGCAGGACGAGGC
AGCGCGGCTATCGTGGCTGGCCACGACGGGCGTTCCTTGCGCAGCTGTGCTCGACGTTGTCACTGAAGCG
GGAAGGGACTGGCTGCTATTGGGCGAAGTGCCGGGGCAGGATCTCCTGTCATCTCACCTTGCTCCTGCCG
AGAAAGTATCCATCATGGCTGATGCAATGCGGCGGCTGCATACGCTTGATCCGGCTACCTGCCCATTCGA
CCACCAAGCGAAACATCGCATCGAGCGAGCACGTACTCGGATGGAAGCCGGTCTTGTCGATCAGGATGAT
CTGGACGAAGAGCATCAGGGGCTCGCGCCAGCCGAACTGTTCGCCAGGCTCAAGGCGCGCATGCCCGACG
GCGAGGATCTCGTCGTGACCCATGGCGATGCCTGCTTGCCGAATATCATGGTGGAAAATGGCCGCTTTTC
TGGATTCATCGACTGTGGCCGGCTGGGTGTGGCGGACCGCTATCAGGACATAGCGTTGGCTACCCGTGAT
ATTGCTGAAGAGCTTGGCGGCGAATGGGCTGACCGCTTCCTCGTGCTTTACGGTATCGCCGCTCCCGATT
CGCAGCGCATCGCCTTCTATCGCCTTCTTGACGAGTTCTTCTGAGCGGGACTCTGGGGTTCGAAATGACC
GACCAAGCGACGCCCAACCTGCCATCACGAGATTTCGATTCCACCGCCGCCTTCTATGAAAGGTTGGGCT
TCGGAATCGTTTTCCGGGACGCCGGCTGGATGATCCTCCAGCGCGGGGATCTCATGCTGGAGTTCTTCGC
CCACCCCAACTTGTTTATTGCAGCTTATAATGGTTACAAATAAAGCAATAGCATCACAAATTTCACAAAT
AAAGCATTTTTTTCACTGCATTCTAGTTGTGGTTTGTCCAAACTCATCAATGTATCTTATCATGTCTGTA
TACCGTCGACCTCTAGCTAGAGCTTGGCGTAATCATGGTCATAGCTGTTTCCTGTGTGAAATTGTTATCC
GCTCACAATTCCACACAACATACGAGCCGGAAGCATAAAGTGTAAAGCCTGGGGTGCCTAATGAGTGAGC
TAACTCACATTAATTGCGTTGCGCTCACTGCCCGCTTTCCAGTCGGGAAACCTGTCGTGCCAGCTGCATT
AATGAATCGGCCAACGCGCGGGGAGAGGCGGTTTGCGTATTGGGCGCTCTTCCGCTTCCTCGCTCACTGA
CTCGCTGCGCTCGGTCGTTCGGCTGCGGCGAGCGGTATCAGCTCACTCAAAGGCGGTAATACGGTTATCC
ACAGAATCAGGGGATAACGCAGGAAAGAACATGTGAGCAAAAGGCCAGCAAAAGGCCAGGAACCGTAAAA
AGGCCGCGTTGCTGGCGTTTTTCCATAGGCTCCGCCCCCCTGACGAGCATCACAAAAATCGACGCTCAAG
TCAGAGGTGGCGAAACCCGACAGGACTATAAAGATACCAGGCGTTTCCCCCTGGAAGCTCCCTCGTGCGC
TCTCCTGTTCCGACCCTGCCGCTTACCGGATACCTGTCCGCCTTTCTCCCTTCGGGAAGCGTGGCGCTTT
CTCAATGCTCACGCTGTAGGTATCTCAGTTCGGTGTAGGTCGTTCGCTCCAAGCTGGGCTGTGTGCACGA
ACCCCCCGTTCAGCCCGACCGCTGCGCCTTATCCGGTAACTATCGTCTTGAGTCCAACCCGGTAAGACAC
GACTTATCGCCACTGGCAGCAGCCACTGGTAACAGGATTAGCAGAGCGAGGTATGTAGGCGGTGCTACAG
AGTTCTTGAAGTGGTGGCCTAACTACGGCTACACTAGAAGGACAGTATTTGGTATCTGCGCTCTGCTGAA
GCCAGTTACCTTCGGAAAAAGAGTTGGTAGCTCTTGATCCGGCAAACAAACCACCGCTGGTAGCGGTGGT
TTTTTTGTTTGCAAGCAGCAGATTACGCGCAGAAAAAAAGGATCTCAAGAAGATCCTTTGATCTTTTCTA
CGGGGTCTGACGCTCAGTGGAACGAAAACTCACGTTAAGGGATTTTGGTCATGAGATTATCAAAAAGGAT
CTTCACCTAGATCCTTTTAAATTAAAAATGAAGTTTTAAATCAATCTAAAGTATATATGAGTAAACTTGG
TCTGACAGTTACCAATGCTTAATCAGTGAGGCACCTATCTCAGCGATCTGTCTATTTCGTTCATCCATAG
TTGCCTGACTCCCCGTCGTGTAGATAACTACGATACGGGAGGGCTTACCATCTGGCCCCAGTGCTGCAAT
GATACCGCGAGACCCACGCTCACCGGCTCCAGATTTATCAGCAATAAACCAGCCAGCCGGAAGGGCCGAG
CGCAGAAGTGGTCCTGCAACTTTATCCGCCTCCATCCAGTCTATTAATTGTTGCCGGGAAGCTAGAGTAA
GTAGTTCGCCAGTTAATAGTTTGCGCAACGTTGTTGCCATTGCTACAGGCATCGTGGTGTCACGCTCGTC
GTTTGGTATGGCTTCATTCAGCTCCGGTTCCCAACGATCAAGGCGAGTTACATGATCCCCCATGTTGTGC
AAAAAAGCGGTTAGCTCCTTCGGTCCTCCGATCGTTGTCAGAAGTAAGTTGGCCGCAGTGTTATCACTCA
TGGTTATGGCAGCACTGCATAATTCTCTTACTGTCATGCCATCCGTAAGATGCTTTTCTGTGACTGGTGA
GTACTCAACCAAGTCATTCTGAGAATAGTGTATGCGGCGACCGAGTTGCTCTTGCCCGGCGTCAATACGG
GATAATACCGCGCCACATAGCAGAACTTTAAAAGTGCTCATCATTGGAAAACGTTCTTCGGGGCGAAAAC
TCTCAAGGATCTTACCGCTGTTGAGATCCAGTTCGATGTAACCCACTCGTGCACCCAACTGATCTTCAGC
ATCTTTTACTTTCACCAGCGTTTCTGGGTGAGCAAAAACAGGAAGGCAAAATGCCGCAAAAAAGGGAATA
AGGGCGACACGGAAATGTTGAATACTCATACTCTTCCTTTTTCAATATTATTGAAGCATTTATCAGGGTT
ATTGTCTCATGAGCGGATACATATTTGAATGTATTTAGAAAAATAAACAAATAGGGGTTCCGCGCACATT
TCCCCGAAAAGTGCCACCTGACGTC
