>Addgene plasmid #51382 | pcDNA3-pri-miR-16-1 | addgene partial sequence | sequence record 80131 | CMV-F 5'-CGCAAATGGGCGGTAGGCGTG-3'
GAGCTCTCTGGCTAACTAGAGAACCCACTGCTTACTGGCTTATCGAAATTAATACGACTCACTATAGGGA
GACCCAAGCTTGGTACCGAGCTCGGATCCACTAGTAACGGCCGCCAGTGTGCTGGAATTCGATTCATGGA
TCCCCTTGGAGTAAAGTAGCAGCACATAATGGTTTGTGGATTTTGAAAAGGTGCAGGCCATATTGTGCTG
CCTCAAAAATACAAGGATCTGATCTTCTGAAGAAAATATATTTCTTTTTATTCATAGCTCTTATGATAGC
AATGTCAGCAGTGCCTTAGCAGCACGTAAATATTGGCGTTAAGATTCTAAAATTATCTCCAGTATTAACT
GTGCTGCTGAAGTAAGGTTGACCATACTCTACAGTTGTGTTTTAATGTATATTAATGTTACTAATGTGTT
TTCAGTTTTATTGATAGTCTTTTCAGTATTATTGATAATCTTGTTATTTTTAGTATGATTCTGTAAAAAT
GAATTAATACTAATTTTTCAGATGTATCATCTCTTAAAATACTGTAATTGCAATTTAATAATTGTATTGA
ATGCCATCAAGTTTTTTTAAAAAGCTTATGCAGCATTAGAGGAATTTATTTTAATGCACATTTATATTCA
ACATAGACATTAATTCAGATTTTTACTTGGGATAAAACAAATTCTAGTTTTCCCTTTGTTTTGAAATTAC
TTTTAAAATATGTCTTTACAGATAAATATAAAATATATTAAGCATTTTGAACAGAGCTTAGAAGACAATA
TTTAGTACTGTTTCTGAATATTTCTTTATATCTGAAGGGGAAA
